>Addgene plasmid #11631 | pGEX2T merlin 1-332 | addgene partial sequence | sequence record 18364 | 11631 with pGEX5'
AATCGGATCTGGTTCCGCGTGGATCCATGGCCGGGGCCATCGCTTCCCGCATGAGCTTCAGCTCTCTCAA
GAGGAAGCAACCCAAGACGTTCACCGTGAGGATCGTCACCATGGACGCCGAGATGGAGTTCAATTGCGAG
ATGAAGTGGAAAGGGAAGGACCTCTTTGATTTGGTGTGCCGGACTCTGGGGCTCCGAGAAACCTGGTTCT
TTGGACTGCAGTACACAATCAAGGACACAGTGGCCTGGCTCAAAATGGACAAGAAGGTACTGGATCATGA
TGTTTCAAAGGAAGAACCAGTCACCTTTCACTTCTTGGCCAAATTTTATCCTGAGAATGCTGAAGAGGAG
CTGGTTCAGGAGATCACACAACATTTATTCTTCTTACAGGTAAAGAAGCAGATTTTAGATGAAAAGATCT
ACTGCCCTCCTGAGGCTTCTGTGCTCCTGGCTTCTTA
