[The description below was written by a language model from this plasmid's Addgene catalogue record.]
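Description:
pGEX2T merlin 1-332 is a bacterial expression plasmid built on the commercial pGEX2T backbone (about 4.95 kb without insert) and designed to produce a glutathione S-transferase fusion protein in E. coli. It is maintained as a high-copy plasmid under ampicillin selection. The insert is a 996 bp fragment of human NF2, the neurofibromatosis type 2 tumour suppressor gene that encodes merlin. This fragment encodes residues 1–332, the amino-terminal half of the protein, and was introduced by restriction enzyme cloning. The GST tag is supplied by the backbone and sits at the N terminus of the merlin fragment.

No feature table accompanies the record, so the promoter, origin and other regulatory elements are not explicitly listed. Vectors of the pGEX series generally drive the GST fusion from an IPTG-inducible tac promoter with a plasmid-borne lac repressor gene, and pGEX2T typically carries a thrombin cleavage site between GST and the cloned protein. These features cannot be confirmed for this construct from the information given.

The GST moiety allows affinity capture of the fusion on glutathione resin, which makes the plasmid suitable for purifying the merlin N-terminal half and for pull-down or in vitro binding assays. The associated publication concerns interdomain interactions of merlin isoforms and how they influence intermolecular binding to NHE-RF. This fits use of the truncated fusion to map which region of merlin mediates self-association and partner binding, probably alongside constructs covering other parts of the protein.
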