Addgene plasmid #11631: pGEX2T merlin 1-332
Depositing lab: Vijaya Ramesh. Depositing organization: Massachusetts General Hospital. Publication: Interdomain interaction of merlin isoforms and its influence on intermolecular binding to NHE-RF. Gonzalez-Agosti C, Wiederhold T, Herndon ME, Gusella J, Ramesh V. J Biol Chem. 1999 Nov 26. 274(48):34438-42. 10.1074/jbc.274.48.34438 PubMed 10567424.
Backbone
  Vector backbone: pGEX2T
  Backbone manufacturer: Amersham
  Backbone size w/o insert (bp): 4950
  Vector type: Bacterial Expression
Growth in bacteria
  Bacterial resistance: Ampicillin, 100 μg/mL
  Growth temperature: 37°C
  Growth strain: DH5alpha
  Copy number: High Copy
Gene/Insert
  Gene/Insert name: merlin (alt name: NF2)
  Species: H. sapiens (human)
  Insert size (bp): 996
  Mutation: Amino-terminal half of merlin.
  Entrez Gene: NF2 (a.k.a. ACN, BANF, SCH, SWNV, merlin-1)
  Tag / fusion protein: GST (N terminal on backbone)
  Cloning method: Restriction Enzyme
  Sequencing primers: 5′ pGEX5'
Terms and licenses: Academic/Nonprofit Terms; Industry Terms: Not Available to Industry
How to cite: pGEX2T merlin 1-332 was a gift from Vijaya Ramesh (Addgene plasmid # 11631 ; http://n2t.net/addgene:11631 ; RRID:Addgene_11631)
